>Addgene plasmid #16315 | GSK3beta/pET29b | addgene partial sequence | sequence record 22786 | 16315 with T7
CTAGCTGACGAGGTGTCTGCCTCCCTGGCCAAGCAGGGTTTGTGATCAGGCCCCTGGGGCGGTCAATAAT
TGTGGAGAGGAGAGAATGAGAGAGTGTGGAAAAAAAAAGAATAATGACCCGGCCCCCGCCCTCTGCCCCC
AGCTGCTCCTCGCAGTTCGGGAATTAGCTAAGAAGGAGATATAGGATCCATATGAGCGGAAGGCCGAGAA
CCACTTCCTTTGCAGAAAGCTGCAAACCCGTGCAACAGCCGTCATCTTTTGGCAGCATGAAAGTCAGCCG
AGATAAAGATGGCAGCAAGGTAACCACAGTAGTAGCGACCCCAGGCCAGGGGCCCGACAGACAGCAAGAA
GTCACCTATACGGACACCAAGGTCATTGGCAACGGATCGTTTGGTGTGGTGTACCAGGCCAAACTGTGCG
ACACGGGAGAGCTGGTGGCTATCAAGAAGGTGCTGCAAGACAAGAGGTTTAAGAATCGAGAACTGCAGAT
CATGAGAAAGCTGGATCACTGCAACATCGTGCGTCTGCGCTACTTCTTCTACTCCAGTGGGGAGAAGAAG
GATGAAGTTTACCTGAACTTGGTGCTGGACTACGTACCCGAAACTGTCTACAGAGTGGCCAGACATTACA
GCCGGGCTAAGCAGGCGCTCCCCATAATCTACGTCAAGTTGTACATGTATCAGCTGTTCCGCAGTTTAGC
CTACATCCATTCCTTTGGGATCTGCCACCGAGATATCAAACCACAGAATCTACTGCTGGACCCAGAAACT
GCTGTACTCAAGCTGTGCGACTTTGGCAGTGCCAAGCAGCTGGTCCGTGGAGAGCCCAACGTGTCGTACA
TCTGCTCCCGGTACTACAGGGCCCCGGAGTTGATCTTTGGAGCCACAGATTACACCTCCAGTATTGACGT
GTGGTCAGCAGGCTGTGTATTGGCTGAANTGCTGCTGGGTCAGCC
