>Addgene plasmid #16315 | GSK3beta/pET29b | addgene partial sequence | sequence record 53489 | T7-term
GTTAGCAGCCGGATCTCAGTGGTGGTGGTGGTGGTGCTCGAGTGCGGCCGCAAGCTTGTCGACGGAGCTC
GAATTCGGATCCTCGATACATGTGGCCAGTGTTTTGAGATGGGAGTCCAGGGACAGGGTGAGTGGCACCC
CCTCTCTCTGTTGCCCAACCCCCCTTGCTACTTTTTGCCCGTTTTCCCGTGGGCGGCGCATGCTTGTTGG
CTCAGGAGGAGTTGGAGGCAGATGCAGAGGCTGCGTTGTTGGTCGACCCGCGCTCCCCAGTGTTTGAATC
TGATGTCGATGTTGTATTTGATGTTGTGGACACAGCGGCCTGGTTGCGAGCGTGGGCCGGGATGAGAATT
GAGGAGAGAGAAGGATTGCTTGACAGCTCTTGAGTGGTGAAGTTGAAGAGAGCGGGGAATTCGCGTCCGT
TGGGAAGTTTCAGATTGGGGTCCCGCAGTTCGTCGAAGAAGGAGTGGGCACAGGCATCCAGGGGGGTGAG
GCGGGAGGTCGGGGTGTATTCCAGCAGTCGGCTGCACAGAGCGATGGCCTCGGGAGGGGTGCGTGCTCGG
AACACCTTAGTCCAAGGATGCGCCTTGATCTGTGGGAACTTGAACTCGGTGTAGTTGGGGTTCATTTCTC
GGATCTGTTCTCGAGTCGGGGTACCCAGGACCTTGATTATCTCAACCAGCTGATCCACCCCGCTGTCCCC
CGGGAAGATGGGCTGACCCAGCAGCAGTTCAGCCAATACACAGCCTGCTGACCACACGTCAATACTGGAG
GTGTAATCTGTGGCTCCAAAGATCAACTCCGGGGCCCTGTAGTACCGGGAGCAGAT
