[The description below was written by a language model from this plasmid's Addgene catalogue record.]
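Description:
GSK3beta/pET29b is a bacterial expression plasmid carrying the Xenopus laevis glycogen synthase kinase 3 beta coding sequence (gsk3b.L, an insert of about 1.2 kb) cloned by restriction enzyme methods into the commercial pET29b backbone, which is about 5.4 kb without insert. The plasmid confers kanamycin resistance and is recorded as high copy, with maintenance in a standard E. coli cloning strain. No feature table accompanies the entry, so the exact cloning sites, reading frame junctions and any retained tags are not documented. The pET29 series generally offers an N-terminal S-tag and an optional C-terminal His-tag, but the record does not say whether either is fused to the kinase in this construct.

The use of T7 promoter and T7 terminator primers for sequencing fits the usual pET design. In that design the insert sits between a T7 promoter and a T7 terminator and is transcribed only in host strains that supply T7 RNA polymerase, typically under inducible control. Cloning strains lacking the polymerase serve for propagation, which limits leaky expression of the kinase.

The construct is suited to producing recombinant frog GSK3 beta protein in E. coli, for example for purification and in vitro kinase assays. The associated publication concerns lithium action and activation of the Wnt signaling pathway, in which GSK3 beta acts as a negative regulator. The plasmid therefore plausibly supplied enzyme for biochemical inhibition studies, although the record does not state the specific experimental use.
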