Addgene plasmid #16315: GSK3beta/pET29b
Depositing lab: Peter Klein. Depositing organization: University of Pennsylvania. Publication: Activation of the Wnt signaling pathway: a molecular mechanism for lithium action. Hedgepeth CM, Conrad LJ, Zhang J, Huang HC, Lee VM, Klein PS. Dev Biol. 1997 May 1. 185(1):82-91. 10.1006/dbio.1997.8552 PubMed 9169052.
Backbone
  Vector backbone: pET29b
  Backbone manufacturer: EMD Biosciences
  Backbone size w/o insert (bp): 5370
  Vector type: Bacterial Expression
Growth in bacteria
  Bacterial resistance: Kanamycin, 50 μg/mL
  Growth temperature: 37°C
  Growth strain: DH5alpha
  Copy number: High Copy
Gene/Insert
  Gene/Insert name: GSK3beta (alt name: GSK3b)
  Species: X. laevis (frog)
  Insert size (bp): 1200
  Entrez Gene: gsk3b.L (a.k.a. XELAEV_180112401mg, gsk-3, gsk3, gsk3-beta, gsk3b, gsk3beta, xgsk-3)
  Cloning method: Restriction Enzyme
  Sequencing primers: 5′ T7 promoter primer; 3′ T7 terminator primer
Terms and licenses: Academic/Nonprofit Terms; Industry Terms: Not Available to Industry
How to cite: GSK3beta/pET29b was a gift from Peter Klein (Addgene plasmid # 16315 ; http://n2t.net/addgene:16315 ; RRID:Addgene_16315)
